Addgene plasmid #116616: pHAGE-PTCH1-T768I
Purpose: Lentiviral expression of PTCH1 T768I
Depositing lab: Gordon Mills & Kenneth Scott. Depositing organization: Baylor College of Medicine. Publication: Systematic Functional Annotation of Somatic Mutations in Cancer. Ng PK, Li J, Jeong KJ, Shao S, Chen H, Tsang YH, Sengupta S, Wang Z, Bhavana VH, Tran R, Soewito S, Minussi DC, Moreno D, Kong K, Dogruluk T, Lu H, Gao J, Tokheim C, Zhou DC, Johnson AM, Zeng J, Ip CKM, Ju Z, Wester M, Yu S, Li Y, Vellano CP, Schultz N, Karchin R, Ding L, Lu Y, Cheung LWT, Chen K, Shaw KR, Meric-Bernstam F, Scott KL, Yi S, Sahni N, Liang H, Mills GB. Cancer Cell. 2018 Mar 12;33(3):450-462.e10. doi: 10.1016/j.ccell.2018.01.021. PubMed 29533785.
Backbone
  Vector backbone: pHAGE
  Vector type: Lentiviral
Growth in bacteria
  Bacterial resistance: Ampicillin, 100 μg/mL
  Growth temperature: 37°C
  Growth strain: Stbl3
  Copy number: High Copy
Gene/Insert
  Gene/Insert name: PTCH1
  Species: H. sapiens (human)
  Mutation: T768I
  Entrez Gene: PTCH1 (a.k.a. BCNS, BCNS1, NBCCS, PTC, PTC1, PTCH)
  Cloning method: Gateway Cloning
Terms and licenses: Academic/Nonprofit Terms; Industry Terms: Not Available to Industry
How to cite: pHAGE-PTCH1-T768I was a gift from Gordon Mills & Kenneth Scott (Addgene plasmid # 116616 ; http://n2t.net/addgene:116616 ; RRID:Addgene_116616)
