[The description below was written by a language model from this plasmid's Addgene catalogue record and the feature table of its GenBank file.]
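Description:
pHAGE-PTCH1-T768I is a 12.9 kb HIV-1-based lentiviral expression plasmid built on the pHAGE backbone and carrying human PTCH1 with the T768I missense substitution. It is propagated in E. coli through a high-copy ColE1/pUC-type origin with ampicillin selection (AmpR, beta-lactamase). The viral portion contains a full-length LTR at the upstream end (auto-annotated as a 3' LTR, though it sits in the 5' position), the Psi packaging signal, the Rev response element for Rev-dependent nuclear export of the genomic RNA, the cPPT/CTS element that aids nuclear import, and a U3-deleted downstream LTR that makes the integrated provirus self-inactivating.

Between these elements, the human EF-1-alpha promoter with its first intron provides strong constitutive transcription. The PTCH1 open reading frame is not itself annotated in the feature table, but it occupies the roughly 4.4 kb interval between the attB1 and attB2 sites, consistent with the recorded Gateway cloning. Downstream lie short T3 and T7 promoter sequences, an attB4 site and a V5 epitope tag; the record does not say whether the V5 tag is read in frame with PTCH1. An EMCV IRES then drives translation of puromycin N-acetyltransferase from the same transcript, so puromycin selection of transduced mammalian cells is linked to expression of the insert, and a WPRE enhances transcript stability and expression.

The construct is intended for lentiviral delivery and stable expression of this PTCH1 variant. It comes from a study that systematically annotated the functional effects of somatic mutations found in cancer.
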