LOCUS       Exported 12857 bp ds-DNA circular SYN 13-MAY-2021
DEFINITION  Lentiviral expression of PTCH1 T768I.
ACCESSION   .
VERSION     .
KEYWORDS    pHAGE-PTCH1-T768I
SOURCE      synthetic DNA construct
  ORGANISM  synthetic DNA construct
REFERENCE   1 (bases 1 to 12857)
  AUTHORS   Ng PK, Li J, Jeong KJ, Shao S, Chen H, Tsang YH, Sengupta S, Wang Z,
            Bhavana VH, Tran R, Soewito S, Minussi DC, Moreno D, Kong K,
            Dogruluk T, Lu H, Gao J, Tokheim C, Zhou DC, Johnson AM, Zeng J, Ip
            CKM, Ju Z, Wester M, Yu S, Li Y, Vellano CP, Schultz N, Karchin R,
            Ding L, Lu Y, Cheung LWT, Chen K, Shaw KR, Meric-Bernstam F, Scott
            KL, Yi S, Sahni N, Liang H, Mills GB
  TITLE     Systematic Functional Annotation of Somatic Mutations in Cancer.
  JOURNAL   Cancer Cell. 2018 Mar 12;33(3):450-462.e10. doi:
            10.1016/j.ccell.2018.01.021.
  PUBMED    29533785
REFERENCE   2 (bases 1 to 12857)
  AUTHORS   .
  TITLE     Direct Submission
  JOURNAL   Exported May 13, 2021 from SnapGene Server 1.1.58
            http://www.snapgene.com
FEATURES             Location/Qualifiers
     source          1..12857
                     /organism="synthetic DNA construct"
                     /mol_type="other DNA"
     LTR             1..634
                     /label=3' LTR
                     /note="3' long terminal repeat (LTR) from HIV-1"
     misc_feature    681..806
                     /label=HIV-1 Psi
                     /note="packaging signal of human immunodeficiency virus
                     type 1"
     misc_feature    1303..1536
                     /label=RRE
                     /note="The Rev response element (RRE) of HIV-1 allows for
                     Rev-dependent mRNA export from the nucleus to the
                     cytoplasm."
     CDS             1721..1765
                     /codon_start=1
                     /product="antigenic peptide corresponding to amino acids
                     655 to 669 of the HIV envelope protein gp41 (Lutje Hulsik
                     et al., 2013)"
                     /label=gp41 peptide
                     /note="recognized by the 2H10 single-chain llama nanobody"
                     /translation="KNEQELLELDKWASL"
     misc_feature    2058..2175
                     /label=cPPT/CTS
                     /note="central polypurine tract and central termination
                     sequence of HIV-1"
     promoter        2223..3401
                     /label=EF-1-alpha promoter
                     /note="strong constitutive promoter for human elongation
                     factor EF-1-alpha"
     intron          2454..3392
                     /label=EF-1-alpha intron A
                     /note="intron upstream of the start codon of human
                     EF-1-alpha"
     primer_bind     3349..3369
                     /label=EF1a-F
                     /note="Human elongation factor-1a promoter, forward primer"
     protein_bind    3421..3445
                     /gene="mutant version of attB"
                     /label=attB1
                     /bound_moiety="BP Clonase(TM)"
                     /note="recombination site for the Gateway(R) BP reaction"
     protein_bind    complement(7817..7841)
                     /gene="mutant version of attB"
                     /label=attB2
                     /bound_moiety="BP Clonase(TM)"
                     /note="recombination site for the Gateway(R) BP reaction"
     promoter        7849..7867
                     /label=T3 promoter
                     /note="promoter for bacteriophage T3 RNA polymerase"
     primer_bind     complement(7892..7911)
                     /label=T7
                     /note="T7 promoter, forward primer"
     promoter        complement(7893..7911)
                     /label=T7 promoter
                     /note="promoter for bacteriophage T7 RNA polymerase"
     protein_bind    complement(7917..7937)
                     /gene="mutant version of attB"
                     /label=attB4
                     /bound_moiety="BP Clonase(TM)"
                     /note="core recombination site for the Gateway(R) BP
                     reaction"
     CDS             7991..8032
                     /codon_start=1
                     /product="epitope tag from simian virus 5"
                     /label=V5 tag
                     /translation="GKPIPNPLLGLDST"
     misc_feature    8053..8620
                     /label=IRES
                     /note="internal ribosome entry site (IRES) of the
                     encephalomyocarditis virus (EMCV)"
     misc_feature    8070..8622
                     /label=IRES
                     /note="internal ribosome entry site (IRES) of the
                     encephalomyocarditis virus (EMCV)"
     primer_bind     complement(8214..8231)
                     /label=IRES reverse
                     /note="IRES internal ribosome entry site, reverse primer.
                     Also called pCDH-rev"
     primer_bind     8441..8460
                     /label=IRES-F
                     /note="IRES internal ribosome entry site, forward primer"
     CDS             8634..9233
                     /codon_start=1
                     /gene="pac from Streptomyces alboniger"
                     /product="puromycin N-acetyltransferase"
                     /label=PuroR
                     /note="confers resistance to puromycin"
                     /translation="MTEYKPTVRLATRDDVPRAVRTLAAAFADYPATRHTVDPDRHIER
                     VTELQELFLTRVGLDIGKVWVADDGAAVAVWTTPESVEAGAVFAEIGPRMAELSGSRLA
                     AQQQMEGLLAPHRPKEPAWFLATVGVSPDHQGKGLGSAVVLPGVEAAERAGVPAFLETS
                     APRNLPFYERLGFTVTADVEVPEGPRTWCMTRKPGA"
     primer_bind     complement(8634..8653)
                     /label=Puro-R
                     /note="Puromycin resistance gene, reverse primer. Also
                     called puro-variant-R"
     primer_bind     9130..9150
                     /label=Puro-F
                     /note="Puromycin resistance gene, forward primer"
     misc_feature    9247..9835
                     /label=WPRE
                     /note="woodchuck hepatitis virus posttranscriptional
                     regulatory element"
     primer_bind     complement(9300..9320)
                     /label=WPRE-R
                     /note="WPRE, reverse primer"
     CDS             complement(9718..9729)
                     /codon_start=1
                     /product="Factor Xa recognition and cleavage site"
                     /label=Factor Xa site
                     /translation="IEGR"
     LTR             9910..10143
                     /label=3' LTR (Delta-U3)
                     /note="self-inactivating 3' long terminal repeat (LTR) from
                     HIV-1"
     primer_bind     complement(10262..10280)
                     /label=pBRforEco
                     /note="pBR322 vectors, upsteam of EcoRI site, forward
                     primer"
     promoter        10348..10452
                     /gene="bla"
                     /label=AmpR promoter
     CDS             10453..11313
                     /codon_start=1
                     /gene="bla"
                     /product="beta-lactamase"
                     /label=AmpR
                     /note="confers resistance to ampicillin, carbenicillin, and
                     related antibiotics"
                     /translation="MSIQHFRVALIPFFAAFCLPVFAHPETLVKVKDAEDQLGARVGYI
                     ELDLNSGKILESFRPEERFPMMSTFKVLLCGAVLSRVDAGQEQLGRRIHYSQNDLVEYS
                     PVTEKHLTDGMTVRELCSAAITMSDNTAANLLLTTIGGPKELTAFLHNMGDHVTRLDRW
                     EPELNEAIPNDERDTTMPVAMATTLRKLLTGELLTLASRQQLIDWMEADKVAGPLLRSA
                     LPAGWFIADKSGAGERGSRGIIAALGPDGKPSRIVVIYTTGSQATMDERNRQIAEIGAS
                     LIKHW"
     primer_bind     complement(10671..10690)
                     /label=Amp-R
                     /note="Ampicillin resistance gene, reverse primer"
     rep_origin      11484..12072
                     /direction=RIGHT
                     /label=ori
                     /note="high-copy-number ColE1/pMB1/pBR322/pUC origin of
                     replication"
     primer_bind     11973..11992
                     /label=pBR322ori-F
                     /note="pBR322 origin, forward primer"
     primer_bind     12226..12243
                     /label=L4440
                     /note="L4440 vector, forward primer"
     primer_bind     12335..12354
                     /label=SV40pro-F
                     /note="SV40 promoter/origin, forward primer"
     protein_bind    12483..12504
                     /label=CAP binding site
                     /bound_moiety="E. coli catabolite activator protein"
                     /note="CAP binding activates transcription in the presence
                     of cAMP."
     promoter        12519..12549
                     /label=lac promoter
                     /note="promoter for the E. coli lac operon"
     protein_bind    12557..12573
                     /label=lac operator
                     /bound_moiety="lac repressor encoded by lacI"
                     /note="The lac repressor binds to the lac operator to
                     inhibit transcription in E. coli. This inhibition can be
                     relieved by adding lactose or
                     isopropyl-beta-D-thiogalactopyranoside (IPTG)."
     primer_bind     12562..12584
                     /label=M13/pUC Reverse
                     /note="In lacZ gene"
     primer_bind     12581..12597
                     /label=M13 rev
                     /note="common sequencing primer, one of multiple similar
                     variants"
     primer_bind     12581..12597
                     /label=M13 Reverse
                     /note="In lacZ gene. Also called M13-rev"
     primer_bind     12647..12666
                     /label=EBV-rev
                     /note="SV40 polyA terminator, reverse primer"
ORIGIN
        1 tggaagggct aattcactcc caaagaagac aagatatcct tgatctgtgg atctaccaca
       61 cacaaggcta cttccctgat tagcagaact acacaccagg gccaggggtc agatatccac
      121 tgacctttgg atggtgctac aagctagtac cagttgagcc agataaggta gaagaggcca
      181 ataaaggaga gaacaccagc ttgttacacc ctgtgagcct gcatgggatg gatgacccgg
      241 agagagaagt gttagagtgg aggtttgaca gccgcctagc atttcatcac gtggcccgag
      301 agctgcatcc ggagtacttc aagaactgct gatatcgagc ttgctacaag ggactttccg
      361 ctggggactt tccagggagg cgtggcctgg gcgggactgg ggagtggcga gccctcagat
      421 cctgcatata agcagctgct ttttgcctgt actgggtctc tctggttaga ccagatctga
      481 gcctgggagc tctctggcta actagggaac ccactgctta agcctcaata aagcttgcct
      541 tgagtgcttc aagtagtgtg tgcccgtctg ttgtgtgact ctggtaacta gagatccctc
      601 agaccctttt agtcagtgtg gaaaatctct agcagtggcg cccgaacagg gacttgaaag
      661 cgaaagggaa accagaggag ctctctcgac gcaggactcg gcttgctgaa gcgcgcacgg
      721 caagaggcga ggggcggcga ctggtgagta cgccaaaaat tttgactagc ggaggctaga
      781 aggagagaga tgggtgcgag agcgtcagta ttaagcgggg gagaattaga tcgcgatggg
      841 aaaaaattcg gttaaggcca gggggaaaga aaaaatataa attaaaacat atagtatggg
      901 caagcaggga gctagaacga ttcgcagtta atcctggcct gttagaaaca tcagaaggct
      961 gtagacaaat actgggacag ctacaaccat cccttcagac aggatcagaa gaacttagat
     1021 cattatataa tacagtagca accctctatt gtgtgcatca aaggatagag ataaaagaca
     1081 ccaaggaagc tttagacaag atagaggaag agcaaaacaa aagtaagacc accgcacagc
     1141 aagcggccgg ccgctgatct tcagacctgg aggaggagat atgagggaca attggagaag
     1201 tgaattatat aaatataaag tagtaaaaat tgaaccatta ggagtagcac ccaccaaggc
     1261 aaagagaaga gtggtgcaga gagaaaaaag agcagtggga ataggagctt tgttccttgg
     1321 gttcttggga gcagcaggaa gcactatggg cgcagcgtca atgacgctga cggtacaggc
     1381 cagacaatta ttgtctggta tagtgcagca gcagaacaat ttgctgaggg ctattgaggc
     1441 gcaacagcat ctgttgcaac tcacagtctg gggcatcaag cagctccagg caagaatcct
     1501 ggctgtggaa agatacctaa aggatcaaca gctcctgggg atttggggtt gctctggaaa
     1561 actcatttgc accactgctg tgccttggaa tgctagttgg agtaataaat ctctggaaca
     1621 gatttggaat cacacgacct ggatggagtg ggacagagaa attaacaatt acacaagctt
     1681 aatacactcc ttaattgaag aatcgcaaaa ccagcaagaa aagaatgaac aagaattatt
     1741 ggaattagat aaatgggcaa gtttgtggaa ttggtttaac ataacaaatt ggctgtggta
     1801 tataaaatta ttcataatga tagtaggagg cttggtaggt ttaagaatag tttttgctgt
     1861 actttctata gtgaatagag ttaggcaggg atattcacca ttatcgtttc agacccacct
     1921 cccaaccccg aggggacccg acaggcccga aggaatagaa gaagaaggtg gagagagaga
     1981 cagagacaga tccattcgat tagtgaacgg atctcgacgg tatcgccgaa ttcacaaatg
     2041 gcagtattca tccacaattt taaaagaaaa ggggggattg gggggtacag tgcaggggaa
     2101 agaatagtag acataatagc aacagacata caaactaaag aattacaaaa acaaattaca
     2161 aaaattcaaa attttcgggt ttattacagg gacagcagag atccagtttg gactagtcgt
     2221 gaggctccgg tgcccgtcag tgggcagagc gcacatcgcc cacagtcccc gagaagttgg
     2281 ggggaggggt cggcaattga accggtgcct agagaaggtg gcgcggggta aactgggaaa
     2341 gtgatgtcgt gtactggctc cgcctttttc ccgagggtgg gggagaaccg tatataagtg
     2401 cagtagtcgc cgtgaacgtt ctttttcgca acgggtttgc cgccagaaca caggtaagtg
     2461 ccgtgtgtgg ttcccgcggg cctggcctct ttacgggtta tggcccttgc gtgccttgaa
     2521 ttacttccac ctggctgcag tacgtgattc ttgatcccga gcttcgggtt ggaagtgggt
     2581 gggagagttc gaggccttgc gcttaaggag ccccttcgcc tcgtgcttga gttgaggcct
     2641 ggcctgggcg ctggggccgc cgcgtgcgaa tctggtggca ccttcgcgcc tgtctcgctg
     2701 ctttcgataa gtctctagcc atttaaaatt tttgatgacc tgctgcgacg ctttttttct
     2761 ggcaagatag tcttgtaaat gcgggccaag atctgcacac tggtatttcg gtttttgggg
     2821 ccgcgggcgg cgacggggcc cgtgcgtccc agcgcacatg ttcggcgagg cggggcctgc
     2881 gagcgcggcc accgagaatc ggacgggggt agtctcaagc tggccggcct gctctggtgc
     2941 ctggcctcgc gccgccgtgt atcgccccgc cctgggcggc aaggctggcc cggtcggcac
     3001 cagttgcgtg agcggaaaga tggccgcttc ccggccctgc tgcagggagc tcaaaatgga
     3061 ggacgcggcg ctcgggagag cgggcgggtg agtcacccac acaaaggaaa agggcctttc
     3121 cgtcctcagc cgtcgcttca tgtgactcca cggagtaccg ggcgccgtcc aggcacctcg
     3181 attagttctc gagcttttgg agtacgtcgt ctttaggttg gggggagggg ttttatgcga
     3241 tggagtttcc ccacactgag tgggtggaga ctgaagttag gccagcttgg cacttgatgt
     3301 aattctcctt ggaatttgcc ctttttgagt ttggatcttg gttcattctc aagcctcaga
     3361 cagtggttca aagttttttt cttccatttc aggtgtcgtg aagcggccct gcagatatca
     3421 acaagtttgt acaaaaaagc agaagggccg tcaaggccca ccatggcctc ggctggtaac
     3481 gccgccgagc cccaggaccg cggcggcggc ggcagcggct gtatcggtgc cccgggacgg
     3541 ccggctggag gcgggaggcg cagacggacg ggggggctgc gccgtgctgc cgcgccggac
     3601 cgggactatc tgcaccggcc cagctactgc gacgccgcct tcgctctgga gcagatttcc
     3661 aaggggaagg ctactggccg gaaagcgccg ctgtggctga gagcgaagtt tcagagactc
     3721 ttatttaaac tgggttgtta cattcaaaaa aactgcggca agttcttggt tgtgggcctc
     3781 ctcatatttg gggccttcgc ggtgggatta aaagcagcga acctcgagac caacgtggag
     3841 gagctgtggg tggaagttgg aggacgagta agtcgtnnnn nnnnnnnnnn nnnnnnnnnn
     3901 nnnnnnnnnn nnnnnnnnnn nnnnnnnnnn nnnnnnnnnn nnnnnnnnnn nnnnnnnnnn
     3961 nnnnnnnnnn nnnnnnnnnn nnnnnnnnnn nnnnnnnnnn nnnnnnnnnn nnnnnnnnnn
     4021 nnnnnnnnnn nnnnnnnnnn nnnnnnnnnn nnnnnnnnnn nnnnnnnnnn nnnnnnnnnn
     4081 nnnnnnnnnn nnnnnnnnnn nnnnnnnnnn nnnnnnnnnn nnnnnnnnnn nnnnnnnnnn
     4141 nnnnnnnnnn nnnnnnnnnn nnnnnnnnnn nnnnnnnnnn nnnnnnnnnn nnnnnnnnnn
     4201 nnnnnnnnnn nnnnnnnnnn nnnnnnnnnn nnnnnnnnnn nnnnnnnnnn nnnnnnnnnn
     4261 nnnnnnnnnn nnnnnnnnnn nnnnnnnnnn nnnnnnnnnn nnnnnnnnnn nnnnnnnnnn
     4321 nnnnnnnnnn nnnnnnnnnn nnnnnnnnnn nnnnnnnnnn nnnnnnnnnn nnnnnnnnnn
     4381 nnnnnnnnnn nnnnnnnnnn nnnnnnnnnn nnnnnnnnnn nnnnnnnnnn nnnnnnnnnn
     4441 nnnnnnnnnn nnnnnnnnnn nnnnnnnnnn nnnnnnnnnn nnnnnnnnnn nnnnnnnnnn
     4501 nnnnnnnnnn nnnnnnnnnn nnnnnnnnnn nnnnnnnnnn nnnnnnnnnn nnnnnnnnnn
     4561 nnnnnnnnnn nnnnnnnnnn nnnnnnnnnn nnnnnnnnnn nnnnnnnnnn nnnnnnnnnn
     4621 nnnnnnnnnn nnnnnnnnnn nnnnnnnnnn nnnnnnnnnn nnnnnnnnnn nnnnnnnnnn
     4681 nnnnnnnnnn nnnnnnnnnn nnnnnnnnnn nnnnnnnnnn nnnnnnnnnn nnnnnnnnnn
     4741 nnnnnnnnnn nnnnnnnntc cttctctgac gtcagtgtca tccgcgtggc cagcggctac
     4801 ttactcatgc tcgcctatgc ctgtctaacc atgctgcgct gggactgctc caagtcccag
     4861 ggtgccgtgg ggctggctgg cgtcctgctg gttgcactgt cagtggctgc aggactgggc
     4921 ctgtgctcat tgatcggaat ttcctttaac gctgcaacaa ctcaggtttt gccatttctc
     4981 gctcttggtg ttggtgtgga tgatgttttt cttctggccc acgccttcag tgaaacagga
     5041 cagaataaaa gaatcccttt tgaggacagg accggggagt gcctgaagcg cacaggagcc
     5101 agcgtggccc tcacgtccat cagcaatgtc acagccttct tcatggccgc gttaatccca
     5161 attcccgctc tgcgggcgtt ctccctccag gcagcggtag tagtggtgtt caattttgcc
     5221 atggttctgc tcatttttcc tgcaattctc agcatggatt tatatcgacg cgaggacagg
     5281 agactggata ttttctgctg ttttacaagc ccctgcgtca gcagagtgat tcaggttgaa
     5341 cctcaggcct acaccgacac acacgacaat acccgctaca gccccccacc tccctacagc
     5401 agccacagct ttgcccatga aacgcagatt accatgcagt ccactgtcca gctccgcacg
     5461 gagtacgacc cccacacgca cgtgtactac accaccgctg agccgcgctc cgagatctct
     5521 gtgcagcccg tcaccgtgac acaggacacc ctcagctgcc agagcccaga gagcaccagc
     5581 tccacaaggg acctgctctc ccagttctcc gactccagcc tccactgcct cgagcccccc
     5641 tgtacgaagt ggacactctc atcttttgct gagaagcact atgctccttt cctcttgaaa
     5701 ccaaaagcca aggtagtggt gatcttcctt tttctgggct tgctgggggt cagcctttat
     5761 ggcatcaccc gagtgagaga cgggctggac cttacggaca ttgtacctcg ggaaaccaga
     5821 gaatatgact ttattgctgc acaattcaaa tacttttctt tctacaacat gtatatagtc
     5881 acccagaaag cagactaccc gaatatccag cacttacttt acgacctaca caggagtttc
     5941 agtaacgtga agtatgtcat gttggaagaa aacaaacagc ttcccaaaat gtggctgcac
     6001 tacttcagag actggcttca gggacttcag gatgcatttg acagtgactg ggaaaccggg
     6061 aaaatcatgc caaacaatta caagaatgga tcagacgatg gagtccttgc ctacaaactc
     6121 ctggtgcaaa ccggcagccg cgataagccc atcgacatca gccagttgac taaacagcgt
     6181 ctggtggatg cagatggcat cattaatccc agcgctttct acatctacct gacggcttgg
     6241 gtcagcaacg accccgtcgc gtatgctgcc tcccaggcca acatccggcc acaccgacca
     6301 gaatgggtcc acgacaaagc cgactacatg cctgaaacaa ggctgagaat cccggcagca
     6361 gagcccatcg agtatgccca gttccctttc tacctcaacg gcttgcggga cacctcagac
     6421 tttgtggagg caattgaaaa agtaaggacc atctgcagca actatacgag cctggggctg
     6481 tccagttacc ccaacggcta ccccttcctc ttctgggagc agtacatcgg cctccgccac
     6541 tggctgctgc tgttcatcag cgtggtgttg gcctgcacat tcctcgtgtg cgctgtcttc
     6601 cttctgaacc cctggacggc cgggatcatt gtgatggtcc tggcgctgat gacggtcgag
     6661 ctgttcggca tgatgggcct catcggaatc aagctcagtg ccgtgcccgt ggtcatcctg
     6721 atcgcttctg ttggcatagg agtggagttc accgttcacg ttgctttggc ctttctgacg
     6781 gccatcggcg acaagaaccg cagggctgtg cttgccctgg agcacatgtt tgcacccgtc
     6841 ctggatggcg ccgtgtccac tctgctggga gtgctgatgc tggcgggatc tgagttcgac
     6901 ttcattgtca ggtatttctt tgctgtgctg gcgatcctca ccatcctcgg cgttctcaat
     6961 gggctggttt tgcttcccgt gcttttgtct ttctttggac catatcctga ggtgtctcca
     7021 gccaacggct tgaaccgcct gcccacaccc tcccctgagc caccccccag cgtggtccgc
     7081 ttcgccatgc cgcccggcca cacgcacagc gggtctgatt cctccgactc ggagtatagt
     7141 tcccagacga cagtgtcagg cctcagcgag gagcttcggc actacgaggc ccagcagggc
     7201 gcgggaggcc ctgcccacca agtgatcgtg gaagccacag aaaaccccgt cttcgcccac
     7261 tccactgtgg tccatcccga atccaggcat cacccaccct cgaacccgag acagcagccc
     7321 cacctggact cagggtccct gcctcccgga cggcaaggcc agcagccccg cagggacccc
     7381 cccagagaag gcttgtggcc acccccctac agaccgcgca gagacgcttt tgaaatttct
     7441 actgaagggc attctggccc tagcaatagg gcccgctggg gccctcgcgg ggcccgttct
     7501 cacaaccctc ggaacccagc gtccactgcc atgggcagct ccgtgcccgg ctactgccag
     7561 cccatcacca ctgtgacggc ttctgcctcc gtgactgtcg ccgtgcaccc gccgcctgtc
     7621 cctgggcctg ggcggaaccc ccgaggggga ctctgcccag gctaccctga gactgaccac
     7681 ggcctgtttg aggaccccca cgtgcctttc cacgtccggt gtgagaggag ggattcgaag
     7741 gtggaagtca ttgagctgca ggacgtggaa tgcgaggaga ggccccgggg aagcagctcc
     7801 aactcaggcc tcatgggccc agctttcttg tacaaagtgg tgatatccaa ttaaccctca
     7861 ctaaagggtt atgaaagagt atgtgttaaa tccctatagt gagtcgtatt accacccaac
     7921 ttttctatac aaagtggttg atatccagca cagtggcggc cgctcgagtc tagagggccc
     7981 gcggttcgaa ggtaagccta tccctaaccc tctcctcggt ctcgattcta cgcgtaccgg
     8041 ttagtaatga gatccctccc ccccccctaa cgttactggc cgaagccgct tggaataagg
     8101 ccggtgtgcg tttgtctata tgttattttc caccatattg ccgtcttttg gcaatgtgag
     8161 ggcccggaaa cctggccctg tcttcttgac gagcattcct aggggtcttt cccctctcgc
     8221 caaaggaatg caaggtctgt tgaatgtcgt gaaggaagca gttcctctgg aagcttcttg
     8281 aagacaaaca acgtctgtag cgaccctttg caggcagcgg aaccccccac ctggcgacag
     8341 gtgcctctgc ggccaaaagc cacgtgtata agatacacct gcaaaggcgg cacaacccca
     8401 gtgccacgtt gtgagttgga tagttgtgga aagagtcaaa tggctctcct caagcgtatt
     8461 caacaagggg ctgaaggatg cccagaaggt accccattgt atgggatctg atctggggcc
     8521 tcggtgcaca tgctttacat gtgtttagtc gaggttaaaa aaacgtctag gccccccgaa
     8581 ccacggggac gtggttttcc tttgaaaaac acgatgataa tatggccaca catatgaccg
     8641 agtacaagcc cacggtgcgc ctcgccaccc gcgacgacgt ccccagggcc gtacgcaccc
     8701 tcgccgccgc gttcgccgac taccccgcca cgcgccacac cgtcgatccg gaccgccaca
     8761 tcgagcgggt caccgagctg caagaactct tcctcacgcg cgtcgggctc gacatcggca
     8821 aggtgtgggt cgcggacgac ggcgccgcgg tggcggtctg gaccacgccg gagagcgtcg
     8881 aagcgggggc ggtgttcgcc gagatcggcc cgcgcatggc cgagttgagc ggttcccggc
     8941 tggccgcgca gcaacagatg gaaggcctcc tggcgccgca ccggcccaag gagcccgcgt
     9001 ggttcctggc caccgtcggc gtctcgcccg accaccaggg caagggtctg ggcagcgccg
     9061 tcgtgctccc cggagtggag gcggccgagc gcgccggggt gcccgccttc ctggagacct
     9121 ccgcgccccg caacctcccc ttctacgagc ggctcggctt caccgtcacc gccgacgtcg
     9181 aggtgcccga aggaccgcgc acctggtgca tgacccgcaa gcccggtgcc taaatcgata
     9241 gatcctaatc aacctctgga ttacaaaatt tgtgaaagat tgactggtat tcttaactat
     9301 gttgctcctt ttacgctatg tggatacgct gctttaatgc ctttgtatca tgctattgct
     9361 tcccgtatgg ctttcatttt ctcctccttg tataaatcct ggttgctgtc tctttatgag
     9421 gagttgtggc ccgttgtcag gcaacgtggc gtggtgtgca ctgtgtttgc tgacgcaacc
     9481 cccactggtt ggggcattgc caccacctgt cagctccttt ccgggacttt cgctttcccc
     9541 ctccctattg ccacggcgga actcatcgcc gcctgccttg cccgctgctg gacaggggct
     9601 cggctgttgg gcactgacaa ttccgtggtg ttgtcgggga aatcatcgtc ctttccttgg
     9661 ctgctcgcct gtgttgccac ctggattctg cgcgggacgt ccttctgcta cgtcccttcg
     9721 gccctcaatc cagcggacct tccttcccgc ggcctgctgc cggctctgcg gcctcttccg
     9781 cgtcttcgcc ttcgccctca gacgagtcgg atctcccttt gggccgcctc cccgcctgag
     9841 atcctttaag accaatgact tacaaggcag ctgtagatct tagccacttt ttaaaagaaa
     9901 aggggggact ggaagggcta attcactccc aacgaagaca agatctgctt tttgcttgta
     9961 ctgggtctct ctggttagac cagatctgag cctgggagct ctctggctaa ctagggaacc
    10021 cactgcttaa gcctcaataa agcttgcctt gagtgcttca agtagtgtgt gcccgtctgt
    10081 tgtgtgactc tggtaactag agatccctca gaccctttta gtcagtgtgg aaaatctcta
    10141 gcagtagtag ttcatgtcat cttattattc agtatttata acttgcaaag aaatgaatat
    10201 cagagagtga gaggcccggg ttaattaagg aaagggctag atcattcttg aagacgaaag
    10261 ggcctcgtga tacgcctatt tttataggtt aatgtcatga taataatggt ttcttagacg
    10321 tcaggtggca cttttcgggg aaatgtgcgc ggaaccccta tttgtttatt tttctaaata
    10381 cattcaaata tgtatccgct catgagacaa taaccctgat aaatgcttca ataatattga
    10441 aaaaggaaga gtatgagtat tcaacatttc cgtgtcgccc ttattccctt ttttgcggca
    10501 ttttgccttc ctgtttttgc tcacccagaa acgctggtga aagtaaaaga tgctgaagat
    10561 cagttgggtg cacgagtggg ttacatcgaa ctggatctca acagcggtaa gatccttgag
    10621 agttttcgcc ccgaagaacg ttttccaatg atgagcactt ttaaagttct gctatgtggc
    10681 gcggtattat cccgtgttga cgccgggcaa gagcaactcg gtcgccgcat acactattct
    10741 cagaatgact tggttgagta ctcaccagtc acagaaaagc atcttacgga tggcatgaca
    10801 gtaagagaat tatgcagtgc tgccataacc atgagtgata acactgcggc caacttactt
    10861 ctgacaacga tcggaggacc gaaggagcta accgcttttt tgcacaacat gggggatcat
    10921 gtaactcgcc ttgatcgttg ggaaccggag ctgaatgaag ccataccaaa cgacgagcgt
    10981 gacaccacga tgcctgtagc aatggcaaca acgttgcgca aactattaac tggcgaacta
    11041 cttactctag cttcccggca acaattaata gactggatgg aggcggataa agttgcagga
    11101 ccacttctgc gctcggccct tccggctggc tggtttattg ctgataaatc tggagccggt
    11161 gagcgtgggt ctcgcggtat cattgcagca ctggggccag atggtaagcc ctcccgtatc
    11221 gtagttatct acacgacggg gagtcaggca actatggatg aacgaaatag acagatcgct
    11281 gagataggtg cctcactgat taagcattgg taactgtcag accaagttta ctcatatata
    11341 ctttagattg atttaaaact tcatttttaa tttaaaagga tctaggtgaa gatccttttt
    11401 gataatctca tgaccaaaat cccttaacgt gagttttcgt tccactgagc gtcagacccc
    11461 gtagaaaaga tcaaaggatc ttcttgagat cctttttttc tgcgcgtaat ctgctgcttg
    11521 caaacaaaaa aaccaccgct accagcggtg gtttgtttgc cggatcaaga gctaccaact
    11581 ctttttccga aggtaactgg cttcagcaga gcgcagatac caaatactgt tcttctagtg
    11641 tagccgtagt taggccacca cttcaagaac tctgtagcac cgcctacata cctcgctctg
    11701 ctaatcctgt taccagtggc tgctgccagt ggcgataagt cgtgtcttac cgggttggac
    11761 tcaagacgat agttaccgga taaggcgcag cggtcgggct gaacgggggg ttcgtgcaca
    11821 cagcccagct tggagcgaac gacctacacc gaactgagat acctacagcg tgagctatga
    11881 gaaagcgcca cgcttcccga agggagaaag gcggacaggt atccggtaag cggcagggtc
    11941 ggaacaggag agcgcacgag ggagcttcca gggggaaacg cctggtatct ttatagtcct
    12001 gtcgggtttc gccacctctg acttgagcgt cgatttttgt gatgctcgtc aggggggcgg
    12061 agcctatgga aaaacgccag caacgcggcc tttttacggt tcctggcctt ttgctggcct
    12121 tttgctcaca tgttctttcc tgcgttatcc cctgattctg tggataaccg tattaccgcc
    12181 tttgagtgag ctgataccgc tcgccgcagc cgaacgaccg agcgcagcga gtcagtgagc
    12241 gaggaagcgg aagagcgccc aatacgcaaa ccgcctctcc ccgcgcgttg gccgattcat
    12301 taatgcagca agctcatggc tgactaattt tttttattta tgcagaggcc gaggccgcct
    12361 cggcctctga gctattccag aagtagtgag gaggcttttt tggaggccta ggcttttgca
    12421 aaaagctccc cgtggcacga caggtttccc gactggaaag cgggcagtga gcgcaacgca
    12481 attaatgtga gttagctcac tcattaggca ccccaggctt tacactttat gcttccggct
    12541 cgtatgttgt gtggaattgt gagcggataa caatttcaca caggaaacag ctatgacatg
    12601 attacgaatt tcacaaataa agcatttttt tcactgcatt ctagttgtgg tttgtccaaa
    12661 ctcatcaatg tatcttatca tgtctggatc aactggataa ctcaagctaa ccaaaatcat
    12721 cccaaacttc ccaccccata ccctattacc actgccaatt acctgtggtt tcatttactc
    12781 taaacctgtg attcctctga attattttca ttttaaagaa attgtatttg ttaaatatgt
    12841 actacaaact tagtagt
//
