>Addgene plasmid #116616 | pHAGE-PTCH1-T768I | depositor partial sequence | sequence record 219491 | insert
ATGGCCTCGGCTGGTAACGCCGCCGAGCCCCAGGACCGCGGCGGCGGCGGCAGCGGCTGTATCGGTGCCC
CGGGACGGCCGGCTGGAGGCGGGAGGCGCAGACGGACGGGGGGGCTGCGCCGTGCTGCCGCGCCGGACCG
GGACTATCTGCACCGGCCCAGCTACTGCGACGCCGCCTTCGCTCTGGAGCAGATTTCCAAGGGGAAGGCT
ACTGGCCGGAAAGCGCCGCTGTGGCTGAGAGCGAAGTTTCAGAGACTCTTATTTAAACTGGGTTGTTACA
TTCAAAAAAACTGCGGCAAGTTCTTGGTTGTGGGCCTCCTCATATTTGGGGCCTTCGCGGTGGGATTAAA
AGCAGCGAACCTCGAGACCAACGTGGAGGAGCTGTGGGTGGAAGTTGGAGGACGAGTAAGTCGT
[882 nt withheld, positions 415-1296]
TCCTTCTCTGACGTCAGTGTCATCCGCGTGGCCAGCGGCTACTTACTCATGCTCGCCTATGCCTGTCTAA
CCATGCTGCGCTGGGACTGCTCCAAGTCCCAGGGTGCCGTGGGGCTGGCTGGCGTCCTGCTGGTTGCACT
GTCAGTGGCTGCAGGACTGGGCCTGTGCTCATTGATCGGAATTTCCTTTAACGCTGCAACAACTCAGGTT
TTGCCATTTCTCGCTCTTGGTGTTGGTGTGGATGATGTTTTTCTTCTGGCCCACGCCTTCAGTGAAACAG
GACAGAATAAAAGAATCCCTTTTGAGGACAGGACCGGGGAGTGCCTGAAGCGCACAGGAGCCAGCGTGGC
CCTCACGTCCATCAGCAATGTCACAGCCTTCTTCATGGCCGCGTTAATCCCAATTCCCGCTCTGCGGGCG
TTCTCCCTCCAGGCAGCGGTAGTAGTGGTGTTCAATTTTGCCATGGTTCTGCTCATTTTTCCTGCAATTC
TCAGCATGGATTTATATCGACGCGAGGACAGGAGACTGGATATTTTCTGCTGTTTTACAAGCCCCTGCGT
CAGCAGAGTGATTCAGGTTGAACCTCAGGCCTACACCGACACACACGACAATACCCGCTACAGCCCCCCA
CCTCCCTACAGCAGCCACAGCTTTGCCCATGAAACGCAGATTACCATGCAGTCCACTGTCCAGCTCCGCA
CGGAGTACGACCCCCACACGCACGTGTACTACACCACCGCTGAGCCGCGCTCCGAGATCTCTGTGCAGCC
CGTCACCGTGACACAGGACACCCTCAGCTGCCAGAGCCCAGAGAGCACCAGCTCCACAAGGGACCTGCTC
TCCCAGTTCTCCGACTCCAGCCTCCACTGCCTCGAGCCCCCCTGTACGAAGTGGACACTCTCATCTTTTG
CTGAGAAGCACTATGCTCCTTTCCTCTTGAAACCAAAAGCCAAGGTAGTGGTGATCTTCCTTTTTCTGGG
CTTGCTGGGGGTCAGCCTTTATGGCATCACCCGAGTGAGAGACGGGCTGGACCTTACGGACATTGTACCT
CGGGAAACCAGAGAATATGACTTTATTGCTGCACAATTCAAATACTTTTCTTTCTACAACATGTATATAG
TCACCCAGAAAGCAGACTACCCGAATATCCAGCACTTACTTTACGACCTACACAGGAGTTTCAGTAACGT
GAAGTATGTCATGTTGGAAGAAAACAAACAGCTTCCCAAAATGTGGCTGCACTACTTCAGAGACTGGCTT
CAGGGACTTCAGGATGCATTTGACAGTGACTGGGAAACCGGGAAAATCATGCCAAACAATTACAAGAATG
GATCAGACGATGGAGTCCTTGCCTACAAACTCCTGGTGCAAACCGGCAGCCGCGATAAGCCCATCGACAT
CAGCCAGTTGACTAAACAGCGTCTGGTGGATGCAGATGGCATCATTAATCCCAGCGCTTTCTACATCTAC
CTGACGGCTTGGGTCAGCAACGACCCCGTCGCGTATGCTGCCTCCCAGGCCAACATCCGGCCACACCGAC
CAGAATGGGTCCACGACAAAGCCGACTACATGCCTGAAACAAGGCTGAGAATCCCGGCAGCAGAGCCCAT
CGAGTATGCCCAGTTCCCTTTCTACCTCAACGGCTTGCGGGACACCTCAGACTTTGTGGAGGCAATTGAA
AAAGTAAGGACCATCTGCAGCAACTATACGAGCCTGGGGCTGTCCAGTTACCCCAACGGCTACCCCTTCC
TCTTCTGGGAGCAGTACATCGGCCTCCGCCACTGGCTGCTGCTGTTCATCAGCGTGGTGTTGGCCTGCAC
ATTCCTCGTGTGCGCTGTCTTCCTTCTGAACCCCTGGACGGCCGGGATCATTGTGATGGTCCTGGCGCTG
ATGACGGTCGAGCTGTTCGGCATGATGGGCCTCATCGGAATCAAGCTCAGTGCCGTGCCCGTGGTCATCC
TGATCGCTTCTGTTGGCATAGGAGTGGAGTTCACCGTTCACGTTGCTTTGGCCTTTCTGACGGCCATCGG
CGACAAGAACCGCAGGGCTGTGCTTGCCCTGGAGCACATGTTTGCACCCGTCCTGGATGGCGCCGTGTCC
ACTCTGCTGGGAGTGCTGATGCTGGCGGGATCTGAGTTCGACTTCATTGTCAGGTATTTCTTTGCTGTGC
TGGCGATCCTCACCATCCTCGGCGTTCTCAATGGGCTGGTTTTGCTTCCCGTGCTTTTGTCTTTCTTTGG
ACCATATCCTGAGGTGTCTCCAGCCAACGGCTTGAACCGCCTGCCCACACCCTCCCCTGAGCCACCCCCC
AGCGTGGTCCGCTTCGCCATGCCGCCCGGCCACACGCACAGCGGGTCTGATTCCTCCGACTCGGAGTATA
GTTCCCAGACGACAGTGTCAGGCCTCAGCGAGGAGCTTCGGCACTACGAGGCCCAGCAGGGCGCGGGAGG
CCCTGCCCACCAAGTGATCGTGGAAGCCACAGAAAACCCCGTCTTCGCCCACTCCACTGTGGTCCATCCC
GAATCCAGGCATCACCCACCCTCGAACCCGAGACAGCAGCCCCACCTGGACTCAGGGTCCCTGCCTCCCG
GACGGCAAGGCCAGCAGCCCCGCAGGGACCCCCCCAGAGAAGGCTTGTGGCCACCCCCCTACAGACCGCG
CAGAGACGCTTTTGAAATTTCTACTGAAGGGCATTCTGGCCCTAGCAATAGGGCCCGCTGGGGCCCTCGC
GGGGCCCGTTCTCACAACCCTCGGAACCCAGCGTCCACTGCCATGGGCAGCTCCGTGCCCGGCTACTGCC
AGCCCATCACCACTGTGACGGCTTCTGCCTCCGTGACTGTCGCCGTGCACCCGCCGCCTGTCCCTGGGCC
TGGGCGGAACCCCCGAGGGGGACTCTGCCCAGGCTACCCTGAGACTGACCACGGCCTGTTTGAGGACCCC
CACGTGCCTTTCCACGTCCGGTGTGAGAGGAGGGATTCGAAGGTGGAAGTCATTGAGCTGCAGGACGTGG
AATGCGAGGAGAGGCCCCGGGGAAGCAGCTCCAAC
